>Addgene plasmid #53908 | TFF1_pCSdest | addgene partial sequence | sequence record 95366 | EBV-rev 5'-GTGGTTTGTCCAAACTCATC-3'
TACGACTCACTATAGTTCTAGAGGCTCGAGAGGATCACCACTTTGTACAAGAAAGCTGGGTTCTAAAATT
CACACTCCTCTTCTGGAGGGACGTCGATGGTATTAGGATAGAAGCACCAGGGGACCCCACGAACGGTGTC
GTCGAAACAGCAGCCCTTATTTGCACACTGGGAGGGCGTGACACCAGGAAAACCACAATTCTGTCTTTCA
CGGGGGGCCACTGTACACGTCTCTGTCTGGGCCTCGGCCAGGGTGCCGAGGGCCAGCATGGACACCAGGA
CCAGGGCGCAGATCACCTTGTTCTCCATGGTGGCCATGGTGCCTGCTTTTTTGTACAAACTTGTGATCCT
TGAATTCGAATCGATGGGATCCTGCAAAAAGAACAAGTAGCTTGTATTCTATAGTGTCACCTAAATCAAG
CTTGCTCCGACGTCCCCAGGCAGAATGGCGGTTCCCTAAACGAGCATTGCTTATATAGACCTCCCATTAG
GCACGCCTACCGCCCATTTACGTCAATGGAACGCCCATTTGCGTCATTGCCCCTCCCCATTGACGTCAAT
GGGGATGTACTTGACAGCCATCGCGGGCCATTTACCGCCATTGACGTCAATGGGAGTACTGCCAATGTAC
CCTG
