[The description below was written by a language model from this plasmid's Addgene catalogue record.]
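Description:
TFF1_pCSdest is an expression clone carrying the human TFF1 (trefoil factor 1, also known as pS2 or BCEI) coding sequence, an insert of about 255 bp corresponding to the RefSeq transcript noted by the depositor. It was built by Gateway recombination into the pCSDest destination vector, a roughly 4.1 kb Gateway-adapted backbone. The plasmid is catalogued as a mammalian expression vector. It is maintained in E. coli as a high-copy plasmid under ampicillin selection. The record gives no feature table, so the origin of replication, polyadenylation signal and the attB recombination scars expected to flank a Gateway insert are not explicitly documented. No epitope tag or reporter fusion is listed.

The insert sits downstream of two promoters, CMV and SP6, which gives the construct two modes of use. The CMV promoter drives RNA polymerase II transcription after the DNA is introduced into vertebrate cells or embryos. The SP6 bacteriophage promoter allows in vitro transcription of the open reading frame to produce synthetic mRNA for microinjection.

The associated publication is a survey of how expression of human chromosome 21 genes affects early zebrafish development. TFF1 lies on chromosome 21, as its D21S21 alias reflects. This plasmid therefore appears to be one member of a clone set made to overexpress individual chromosome 21 genes in Danio rerio embryos and score the resulting developmental phenotypes, work relevant to gene-dosage effects in trisomy 21. It can also serve more generally for transient TFF1 overexpression in cultured cells.
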