Addgene plasmid #53908: TFF1_pCSdest
Depositing lab: Roger Reeves. Depositing organization: Johns Hopkins University and School of Medicine. Publication: Survey of Human Chromosome 21 Gene Expression Effects on Early Development in Danio rerio. Edie S, Zaghloul NA, Leitch CC, Klinedinst DK, Lebron J, Thole JF, McCallion AS, Katsanis N, Reeves RH. G3 (Bethesda). 2018 Jul 2;8(7):2215-2223. doi: 10.1534/g3.118.200144. PubMed 29760202.
Backbone
  Vector backbone: pCSDest
  Backbone manufacturer: Lawson Lab (Addgene Plasmid 22423)
  Backbone size w/o insert (bp): 4095
  Vector type: Mammalian Expression
Growth in bacteria
  Bacterial resistance: Ampicillin, 100 μg/mL
  Growth temperature: 37°C
  Growth strain: Top10
  Copy number: High Copy
Gene/Insert
  Gene/Insert name: TFF1
  Species: H. sapiens (human)
  Insert size (bp): 255
  Entrez Gene: TFF1 (a.k.a. BCEI, D21S21, HP1.A, HPS2, pNR-2, pS2)
  Promoter: SP6 and CMV
  Cloning method: Gateway Cloning
  Sequencing primers: 5′ CMV-F; 3′ EBV-Rev
Terms and licenses: Academic/Nonprofit Terms; Industry Terms
Depositor comments: NM_003225
How to cite: TFF1_pCSdest was a gift from Roger Reeves (Addgene plasmid # 53908 ; http://n2t.net/addgene:53908 ; RRID:Addgene_53908)
